>Addgene plasmid #90374 | pLminP_Luc2P_RE32 | addgene full sequence | sequence record 491989 | Addgene NGS Result
TGTAGTCTTATGCAATACTCTTGTAGTCTTGCAACATGGTAACGATGAGTTAGCAACATGCCTTACAAGG
AGAGAAAAAGCACCGTGCATGCCGATTGGTGGAAGTAAGGTGGTACGATCGTGCCTTATTAGGAAGGCAA
CAGACGGGTCTGACATGGATTGGACGAACCACTGAATTGCCGCATTGCAGAGATATTGTATTTAAGTGCC
TAGCTCGATACATAAACGGGTCTCTCTGGTTAGACCAGATCTGAGCCTGGGAGCTCTCTGGCTAACTAGG
GAACCCACTGCTTAAGCCTCAATAAAGCTTGCCTTGAGTGCTTCAAGTAGTGTGTGCCCGTCTGTTGTGT
GACTCTGGTAACTAGAGATCCCTCAGACCCTTTTAGTCAGTGTGGAAAATCTCTAGCAGTGGCGCCCGAA
CAGGGACTTGAAAGCGAAAGGGAAACCAGAGGAGCTCTCTCGACGCAGGACTCGGCTTGCTGAAGCGCGC
ACGGCAAGAGGCGAGGGGCGGCGACTGGTGAGTACGCCAAAAATTTTGACTAGCGGAGGCTAGAAGGAGA
GAGATGGGTGCGAGAGCGTCAGTATTAAGCGGGGGAGAATTAGATCGCGATGGGAAAAAATTCGGTTAAG
GCCAGGGGGAAAGAAAAAATATAAATTAAAACATATAGTATGGGCAAGCAGGGAGCTAGAACGATTCGCA
GTTAATCCTGGCCTGTTAGAAACATCAGAAGGCTGTAGACAAATACTGGGACAGCTACAACCATCCCTTC
AGACAGGATCAGAAGAACTTAGATCATTATATAATACAGTAGCAACCCTCTATTGTGTGCATCAAAGGAT
AGAGATAAAAGACACCAAGGAAGCTTTAGACAAGATAGAGGAAGAGCAAAACAAAAGTAAGACCACCGCA
CAGCAAGCGGCCGCTGATCTTCAGACCTGGAGGAGGAGATATGAGGGACAATTGGAGAAGTGAATTATAT
AAATATAAAGTAGTAAAAATTGAACCATTAGGAGTAGCACCCACCAAGGCAAAGAGAAGAGTGGTGCAGA
GAGAAAAAAGAGCAGTGGGAATAGGAGCTTTGTTCCTTGGGTTCTTGGGAGCAGCAGGAAGCACTATGGG
CGCAGCGTCAATGACGCTGACGGTACAGGCCAGACAATTATTGTCTGGTATAGTGCAGCAGCAGAACAAT
TTGCTGAGGGCTATTGAGGCGCAACAGCATCTGTTGCAACTCACAGTCTGGGGCATCAAGCAGCTCCAGG
CAAGAATCCTGGCTGTGGAAAGATACCTAAAGGATCAACAGCTCCTGGGGATTTGGGGTTGCTCTGGAAA
ACTCATTTGCACCACTGCTGTGCCTTGGAATGCTAGTTGGAGTAATAAATCTCTGGAACAGATTTGGAAT
CACACGACCTGGATGGAGTGGGACAGAGAAATTAACAATTACACAAGCTTAATACACTCCTTAATTGAAG
AATCGCAAAACCAGCAAGAAAAGAATGAACAAGAATTATTGGAATTAGATAAATGGGCAAGTTTGTGGAA
TTGGTTTAACATAACAAATTGGCTGTGGTATATAAAATTATTCATAATGATAGTAGGAGGCTTGGTAGGT
TTAAGAATAGTTTTTGCTGTACTTTCTATAGTGAATAGAGTTAGGCAGGGATATTCACCATTATCGTTTC
AGACCCACCTCCCAACCCCGAGGGGACCCGACAGGCCCGAAGGAATAGAAGAAGAAGGTGGAGAGAGAGA
CAGAGACAGATCCATTCGATTAGTGAACGGATCTCGACGGTATCGGTTAACTTTTAAAAGAAAAGGGGGG
ATTGGGGGGTACAGTGCAGGGGAAAGAATAGTAGACATAATAGCAACAGACATACAAACTAAAGAATTAC
AAAAACAAATTACAAAAATTCAAAATTTTATCGATCGCACCAGCGTGTGGATCATTCGATCGGGGCGGGG
CGAGATTAGATTCGATCGGGGCGGGGCGAGATTCGATCGGGGCGGGGCGAGGATCCGAGAACAGATCTGG
CCTCGGCGGCCAAGCTTAGACACTAGAGGGTATATAATGGAAGCTCGACTTCCAGCTTGGCAATCCGGTA
CTGTTGGTAAAGCCACCATGGAAGATGCCAAAAACATTAAGAAGGGCCCAGCGCCATTCTACCCACTCGA
AGACGGGACCGCCGGCGAGCAGCTGCACAAAGCCATGAAGCGCTACGCCCTGGTGCCCGGCACCATCGCC
TTTACCGACGCACATATCGAGGTGGACATTACCTACGCCGAGTACTTCGAGATGAGCGTTCGGCTGGCAG
AAGCTATGAAGCGCTATGGGCTGAATACAAACCATCGGATCGTGGTGTGCAGCGAGAATAGCTTGCAGTT
CTTCATGCCCGTGTTGGGTGCCCTGTTCATCGGTGTGGCTGTGGCCCCAGCTAACGACATCTACAACGAG
CGCGAGCTGCTGAACAGCATGGGCATCAGCCAGCCCACCGTCGTATTCGTGAGCAAGAAAGGGCTGCAAA
AGATCCTCAACGTGCAAAAGAAGCTACCGATCATACAAAAGATCATCATCATGGATAGCAAGACCGACTA
CCAGGGCTTCCAAAGCATGTACACCTTCGTGACTTCCCATTTGCCACCCGGCTTCAACGAGTACGACTTC
GTGCCCGAGAGCTTCGACCGGGACAAAACCATCGCCCTGATCATGAACAGTAGTGGCAGTACCGGATTGC
CCAAGGGCGTAGCCCTACCGCACCGCACCGCTTGTGTCCGATTCAGTCATGCCCGCGACCCCATCTTCGG
CAACCAGATCATCCCCGACACCGCTATCCTCAGCGTGGTGCCATTTCACCACGGCTTCGGCATGTTCACC
ACGCTGGGCTACTTGATCTGCGGCTTTCGGGTCGTGCTCATGTACCGCTTCGAGGAGGAGCTATTCTTGC
GCAGCTTGCAAGACTATAAGATTCAATCTGCCCTGCTGGTGCCCACACTATTTAGCTTCTTCGCTAAGAG
CACTCTCATCGACAAGTACGACCTAAGCAACTTGCACGAGATCGCCAGCGGCGGGGCGCCGCTCAGCAAG
GAGGTAGGTGAGGCCGTGGCCAAACGCTTCCACCTACCAGGCATCCGCCAGGGCTACGGCCTGACAGAAA
CAACCAGCGCCATTCTGATCACCCCCGAAGGGGACGACAAGCCTGGCGCAGTAGGCAAGGTGGTGCCCTT
CTTCGAGGCTAAGGTGGTGGACTTGGACACCGGTAAGACACTGGGTGTGAACCAGCGCGGCGAGCTGTGC
GTCCGTGGCCCCATGATCATGAGCGGCTACGTTAACAACCCCGAGGCTACAAACGCTCTCATCGACAAGG
ACGGCTGGCTGCACAGCGGCGACATCGCCTACTGGGACGAGGACGAGCACTTCTTCATCGTGGACCGGCT
GAAGAGCCTGATCAAATACAAGGGCTACCAGGTAGCCCCAGCCGAACTGGAGAGCATCCTGCTGCAACAC
CCCAACATCTTCGACGCCGGGGTCGCCGGCCTGCCCGACGACGATGCCGGCGAGCTGCCCGCCGCAGTCG
TCGTGCTGGAACACGGTAAAACCATGACCGAGAAGGAGATCGTGGACTATGTGGCCAGCCAGGTTACAAC
CGCCAAGAAGCTGCGCGGTGGTGTTGTGTTCGTGGACGAGGTGCCTAAAGGACTGACCGGCAAGTTGGAC
GCCCGCAAGATCCGCGAGATTCTCATTAAGGCCAAGAAGGGCGGCAAGATCGCCGTGAATTCTCACGGCT
TCCCTCCCGAGGTGGAGGAGCAGGCCGCCGGCACCCTGCCCATGAGCTGCGCCCAGGAGAGCGGCATGGA
TAGACACCCTGCTGCTTGCGCCAGCGCCAGGATCAACGTCTAAGGCCGCGACTCTAGAACGCGTCACTGC
GGCTGCGTCTGGGCCCAGGTAGACTACAGACATCAGCGCGTACCGGTTAGTAATGATCGACAATCAACCT
CTGGATTACAAAATTTGTGAAAGATTGACTGGTATTCTTAACTATGTTGCTCCTTTTACGCTATGTGGAT
ACGCTGCTTTAATGCCTTTGTATCATGCTATTGCTTCCCGTATGGCTTTCATTTTCTCCTCCTTGTATAA
ATCCTGGTTGCTGTCTCTTTATGAGGAGTTGTGGCCCGTTGTCAGGCAACGTGGCGTGGTGTGCACTGTG
TTTGCTGACGCAACCCCCACTGGTTGGGGCATTGCCACCACCTGTCAGCTCCTTTCCGGGACTTTCGCTT
TCCCCCTCCCTATTGCCACGGCGGAACTCATCGCCGCCTGCCTTGCCCGCTGCTGGACAGGGGCTCGGCT
GTTGGGCACTGACAATTCCGTGGTGTTGTCGGGGAAGCTGACGTCCTTTCCATGGCTGCTCGCCTGTGTT
GCCACCTGGATTCTGCGCGGGACGTCCTTCTGCTACGTCCCTTCGGCCCTCAATCCAGCGGACCTTCCTT
CCCGCGGCCTGCTGCCGGCTCTGCGGCCTCTTCCGCGTCTTCGCCTTCGCCCTCAGACGAGTCGGATCTC
CCTTTGGGCCGCCTCCCCGCCTGGCGATGGTACCGGTGTGGAAAGTCCCCAGGCTCCCCAGCAGGCAGAA
GTATGCAAAGCATGCATCTCAATTAGTCAGCAACCAGGTGTGGAAAGTCCCCAGGCTCCCCAGCAGGCAG
AAGTATGCAAAGCATGCATCTCAATTAGTCAGCAACCATAGTCCCGCCCCTAACTCCGCCCATCCCGCCC
CTAACTCCGCCCAGTTCCGCCCATTCTCCGCCCCATGGCTGACTAATTTTTTTTATTTATGCAGAGGCCG
AGGCCGCCTCTGCCTCTGAGCTATTCCAGAAGTAGTGAGGAGGCTTTTTTGGAGGCCTAGGCTTTTGCAA
AAAGCTCCCGGGAGCTTGTATATCCATTTTCGGATCTGATCAGCACCTAGCATGGTGAGCAAGGGCGAGG
AGCTGTTCACCGGGGTGGTGCCCATCCTGGTCGAGCTGGACGGCGACGTAAACGGCCACAAGTTCAGCGT
GTCCGGCGAGGGCGAGGGCGATGCCACCTACGGCAAGCTGACCCTGAAGTTCATCTGCACCACCGGCAAG
CTGCCCGTGCCCTGGCCCACCCTCGTGACCACCTTCACCTACGGCGTGCAGTGCTTCGCCCGCTACCCCG
ACCACATGAAGCAGCACGACTTCTTCAAGTCCGCCATGCCCGAAGGCTACGTCCAGGAGCGCACCATCTT
CTTCAAGGACGACGGCAACTACAAGACCCGCGCCGAGGTGAAGTTCGAGGGCGACACCCTGGTGAACCGC
ATCGAGCTGAAGGGCATCGACTTCAAGGAGGACGGCAACATCCTGGGGCACAAGCTGGAGTACAACTACA
ACAGCCACAAGGTCTATATCACCGCCGACAAGCAGAAGAACGGCATCAAGGTGAACTTCAAGACCCGCCA
CAACATCGAGGACGGCAGCGTGCAGCTCGCCGACCACTACCAGCAGAACACCCCCATCGGCGACGGCCCC
GTGCTGCTGCCCGACAACCACTACCTGAGCACCCAGTCCGCCCTGAGCAAAGACCCCAACGAGAAGCGCG
ATCACATGGTCCTGCTGGAGTTCGTGACCGCCGCCGGGATCACTCTCGGCATGGACGAGCTGTACAAGTA
AGGTACCTTTAAGACCAATGACTTACAAGGCAGCTGTAGATCTTAGCCACTTTTTAAAAGAAAAGGGGGG
ACTGGAAGGGCTAATTCACTCCCAACGAAGACAAGATCTGCTTTTTGCTTGTACTGGGTCTCTCTGGTTA
GACCAGATCTGAGCCTGGGAGCTCTCTGGCTAACTAGGGAACCCACTGCTTAAGCCTCAATAAAGCTTGC
CTTGAGTGCTTCAAGTAGTGTGTGCCCGTCTGTTGTGTGACTCTGGTAACTAGAGATCCCTCAGACCCTT
TTAGTCAGTGTGGAAAATCTCTAGCAGTAGTAGTTCATGTCATCTTATTATTCAGTATTTATAACTTGCA
AAGAAATGAATATCAGAGAGTGAGAGGAACTTGTTTATTGCAGCTTATAATGGTTACAAATAAAGCAATA
GCATCACAAATTTCACAAATAAAGCATTTTTTTCACTGCATTCTAGTTGTGGTTTGTCCAAACTCATCAA
TGTATCTTATCATGTCTGGCTCTAGCTATCCCGCCCCTAACTCCGCCCATCCCGCCCCTAACTCCGCCCA
GTTCCGCCCATTCTCCGCCCCATGGCTGACTAATTTTTTTTATTTATGCAGAGGCCGAGGCCGCCTCGGC
CTCTGAGCTATTCCAGAAGTAGTGAGGAGGCTTTTTTGGAGGCCTAGGGACGTACCCAATTCGCCCTATA
GTGAGTCGTATTACGCGCGCTCACTGGCCGTCGTTTTACAACGTCGTGACTGGGAAAACCCTGGCGTTAC
CCAACTTAATCGCCTTGCAGCACATCCCCCTTTCGCCAGCTGGCGTAATAGCGAAGAGGCCCGCACCGAT
CGCCCTTCCCAACAGTTGCGCAGCCTGAATGGCGAATGGG
[124 nt withheld, positions 6551-6674]
C
[91 nt withheld, positions 6676-6766]
A
[49 nt withheld, positions 6768-6816]
CCTTTGACGTTGGAGTCCACGTTCTTT
[37 nt withheld, positions 6844-6880]
ACCCTATCTCGGTCTATTCTTTTGATTTATAAGGGATTTTGCCGATTTCGGCCTATTGGTTAAAAAATGA
GCTGATTTAACAAAAATTTAACGCGAATTTTAACAAAATATTAACGCTTACAATTTAGGTGGCACTTTTC
GGGGAAATGTGCGCGGAACCCCTATTTGTTTATTTTTCTAAATACATTCAAATATGTATCCGCTCATGAG
ACAATAACCCTGATAAATGCTTCAATAATATTGAAAAAGGAAGAGTATGAGTATTCAACATTTCCGTGTC
GCCCTTATTCCCTTTTTTGCGGCATTTTGCCTTCCTGTTTTTGCTCACCCAGAAACGCTGGTGAAAGTAA
AAGATGCTGAAGATCAGTTGGGTGCACGAGTGGGTTACATCGAACTGGATCTCAACAGCGGTAAGATCCT
TGAGAGTTTTCGCCCCGAAGAACGTTTTCCAATGATGAGCACTTTTAAAGTTCTGCTATGTGGCGCGGTA
TTATCCCGTATTGACGCCGGGCAAGAGCAACTCGGTCGCCGCATACACTATTCTCAGAATGACTTGGTTG
AGTACTCACCAGTCACAGAAAAGCATCTTACGGATGGCATGACAGTAAGAGAATTATGCAGTGCTGCCAT
AACCATGAGTGATAACACTGCGGCCAACTTACTTCTGACAACGATCGGAGGACCGAAGGAGCTAACCGCT
TTTTTGCACAACATGGGGGATCATGTAACTCGCCTTGATCGTTGGGAACCGGAGCTGAATGAAGCCATAC
CAAACGACGAGCGTGACACCACGATGCCTGTAGCAATGGCAACAACGTTGCGCAAACTATTAACTGGCGA
ACTACTTACTCTAGCTTCCCGGCAACAATTAATAGACTGGATGGAGGCGGATAAAGTTGCAGGACCACTT
CTGCGCTCGGCCCTTCCGGCTGGCTGGTTTATTGCTGATAAATCTGGAGCCGGTGAGCGTGGGTCTCGCG
GTATCATTGCAGCACTGGGGCCAGATGGTAAGCCCTCCCGTATCGTAGTTATCTACACGACGGGGAGTCA
GGCAACTATGGATGAACGAAATAGACAGATCGCTGAGATAGGTGCCTCACTGATTAAGCATTGGTAACTG
TCAGACCAAGTTTACTCATATATACTTTAGATTGATTTAAAACTTCATTTTTAATTTAAAAGGATCTAGG
TGAAGATCCTTTTTGATAATCTCATGACCAAAATCCCTTAACGTGAGTTTTCGTTCCACTGAGCGTCAGA
CCCCGTAGAAAAGATCAAAGGATCTTCTTGAGATCCTTTTTTTCTGCGCGTAATCTGCTGCTTGCAAACA
AAAAAACCACCGCTACCAGCGGTGGTTTGTTTGCCGGATCAAGAGCTACCAACTCTTTTTCCGAAGGTAA
CTGGCTTCAGCAGAGCGCAGATACCAAATACTGTTCTTCTAGTGTAGCCGTAGTTAGGCCACCACTTCAA
GAACTCTGTAGCACCGCCTACATACCTCGCTCTGCTAATCCTGTTACCAGTGGCTGCTGCCAGTGGCGAT
AAGTCGTGTCTTACCGGGTTGGACTCAAGACGATAGTTACCGGATAAGGCGCAGCGGTCGGGCTGAACGG
GGGGTTCGTGCACACAGCCCAGCTTGGAGCGAACGACCTACACCGAACTGAGATACCTACAGCGTGAGCT
ATGAGAAAGCGCCACGCTTCCCGAAGGGAGAAAGGCGGACAGGTATCCGGTAAGCGGCAGGGTCGGAACA
GGAGAGCGCACGAGGGAGCTTCCAGGGGGAAACGCCTGGTATCTTTATAGTCCTGTCGGGTTTCGCCACC
TCTGACTTGAGCGTCGATTTTTGTGATGCTCGTCAGGGGGGCGGAGCCTATGGAAAAACGCCAGCAACGC
GGCCTTTTTACGGTTCCTGGCCTTTTGCTGGCCTTTTGCTCACATGTTCTTTCCTGCGTTATCCCCTGAT
TCTGTGGATAACCGTATTACCGCCTTTGAGTGAGCTGATACCGCTCGCCGCAGCCGAACGACCGAGCGCA
GCGAGTCAGTGAGCGAGGAAGCGGAAGAGCGCCCAATACGCAAACCGCCTCTCCCCGCGCGTTGGCCGAT
TCATTAATGCAGCTGGCACGACAGGTTTCCCGACTGGAAAGCGGGCAGTGAGCGCAACGCAATTAATGTG
AGTTAGCTCACTCATTAGGCACCCCAGGCTTTACACTTTATGCTTCCGGCTCGTATGTTGTGTGGAATTG
TGAGCGGATAACAATTTCACACAGGAAACAGCTATGACCATGATTACGCCAAGCGCGCAATTAACCCTCA
CTAAAGGGAACAAAAGCTGGAGCTGCAAGCTTAA
Features (pLannotate 1.2.2; 28 found; start..end, strand, type, name):
      1..227     +  promoter       RSV promoter: Rous sarcoma virus enhancer/promoter
    228..408     +  LTR            5' LTR (truncated): truncated 5' long terminal repeat (LTR) from HIV-1
    455..580     +  misc_feature   HIV-1 Ψ: packaging signal of human immunodeficiency virus type 1
    564..927     +  CDS            HIV-1 gag (fragment): gag protein from human immunodeficiency virus 1; gag
   1073..1306    +  misc_feature   RRE: The Rev response element (RRE) of HIV-1 allows for Rev-dependent mRNA export from the nucleus to the cytoplasm.
   1683..1783    +  CDS            Rev (fragment): human immunodeficiency virus 1 (HIV-1) Rev protein; rev; enhances nuclear export of unspliced and incompletely spliced viral mRNAs
   1802..1919    +  misc_feature   cPPT/CTS: central polypurine tract and central termination sequence of HIV-1
   2054..2085    +  promoter       minP: minimal TATA-box promoter with low basal activity
   2118..3767    +  CDS            luciferase: firefly luciferase synthetic luc2 version of the luciferase gene
   3771..3890    +  CDS            hPEST: PEST degradation sequence from mouse ornithine decarboxylase human codon-optimized
   3982..4570    +  misc_feature   WPRE: woodchuck hepatitis virus posttranscriptional regulatory element
   4585..4901    +  promoter       SV40 promoter: SV40 enhancer and early promoter
   4952..5671    +  CDS            EmGFP: Emerald GFP mammalian codon-optimized
   5670..5741    +  CDS            nef (fragment): NEF_HV1Z2 - Experimental evidence at protein level: Swiss-Prot protein existence level 1. Extracellular Nef protein targets CD4(+) T-lymphocytes for apoptosis by interacting with CXCR4 surface receptors. From Human immunodeficiency virus type 1 group M subtype D (isolate Z2/CDC-Z34) (HIV-1).
   5743..5976    +  LTR            3' LTR (ΔU3): self-inactivating 3' long terminal repeat (LTR) from HIV-1
   6048..6169    +  polyA_signal   SV40 poly(A) signal: SV40 polyadenylation signal
   6209..6344    +  rep_origin     SV40 ori: SV40 origin of replication
   6365..6383    -  promoter       T7 promoter: promoter for bacteriophage T7 RNA polymerase
   6391..6546    +  CDS            lacZα (fragment): LacZα fragment of β-galactosidase; lacZ fragment
   6551..6979    +  rep_origin     f1 ori (sequence partly withheld): f1 bacteriophage origin of replication; arrow indicates direction of (+) strand synthesis
   7032..7136    +  promoter       AmpR promoter: bla
   7137..7997    +  CDS            AmpR: β-lactamase; bla; confers resistance to ampicillin, carbenicillin, and related antibiotics
   8168..8756    +  rep_origin     ori: high-copy-number ColE1/pMB1/pBR322/pUC origin of replication
   8939..9031    +  CDS            lacI (fragment): lac repressor; lacI; The lac repressor binds to the lac operator to inhibit transcription in E. coli. This inhibition can be relieved by adding lactose or isopropyl-β-D-thiogalactopyranoside (IPTG).
   9044..9065    +  protein_bind   CAP binding site: CAP binding activates transcription in the presence of cAMP. E. coli catabolite activator protein
   9080..9110    +  promoter       lac promoter: promoter for the E. coli lac operon
   9118..9134    +  protein_bind   lac operator: The lac repressor binds to the lac operator to inhibit transcription in E. coli. This inhibition can be relieved by adding lactose or isopropyl-β-D-thiogalactopyranoside (IPTG). lac repressor encoded by lacI
   9179..9197    +  promoter       T3 promoter: promoter for bacteriophage T3 RNA polymerase
