[The description below was written by a language model from this plasmid's Addgene catalogue record and pLannotate feature annotations shown in this document.]
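Description:
pLminP_Luc2P_RE32 is a third-generation-style, self-inactivating lentiviral reporter plasmid built on the pLenti7.3 backbone and designed to read out activity of an SP1 response element, described in the record as a constitutive enhancer reporter. It is maintained in E. coli through a high-copy ColE1/pUC-type origin with ampicillin resistance (bla), and also carries an f1 origin and remnants of a lac/lacZα cloning region flanked by T7 and T3 promoters. The record notes that the plasmid is prone to recombination, as is common for constructs with repeated LTRs. The sequenced record is 9,224 nt, slightly shorter than the 9,293 bp total listed in the catalogue.

The viral genome is transcribed from an RSV promoter fused to a truncated HIV-1 5' LTR and contains the Ψ packaging signal with a gag fragment, the RRE for Rev-dependent nuclear export, the cPPT/CTS, and a ΔU3 3' LTR followed by an SV40 polyadenylation signal. Within it, a minimal TATA-box promoter (minP) with low basal activity drives synthetic firefly luciferase (luc2) fused to an hPEST degradation sequence, giving the destabilised Luc2P reporter derived from a pGL4.29-type vector. The short protein half-life makes the signal track transcriptional changes more closely. The SP1 element named as the promoter is not separately annotated, but presumably lies in the unannotated stretch between cPPT/CTS and minP. A WPRE follows the reporter to enhance expression. A separate SV40 enhancer/early promoter drives Emerald GFP, which serves as the marker for identifying or sorting transduced mammalian cells. The construct appears to be one member of a response-element series used for pathway activity profiling.
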