Addgene plasmid #90374: pLminP_Luc2P_RE32
Purpose: SP1 - constitutive enhancer gene reporter
Depositing lab: Ramnik Xavier. Depositing organization: Broad Institute. Publication: Simultaneous Pathway Activity Inference and Gene Expression Analysis Using RNA Sequencing. O'Connell DJ, Kolde R, Sooknah M, Graham DB, Sundberg TB, Latorre IJ, Mikkelsen TS, Xavier RJ. Cell Syst. 2016 May 25;2(5):323-34. doi: 10.1016/j.cels.2016.04.011. Epub 2016 May 19. PubMed 27211859.
Backbone
  Vector backbone: pLenti7.3
  Backbone manufacturer: Thermo Fisher
  Backbone size w/o insert (bp): 7251
  Total vector size (bp): 9293
  Vector type: Lentiviral
  Selectable markers: eGFP
Growth in bacteria
  Bacterial resistance: Ampicillin, 100 μg/mL
  Growth temperature: 30°C
  Growth strain: NEB Stable
  Growth instructions: Plasmid prone to recombination, we recommend screening multiple, small colonies to ensure recovery of full plasmid
  Copy number: High Copy
Gene/Insert
  Gene/Insert name: Firefly luciferase (alt name: Luc2P)
  Species: P. pyralis
  Insert size (bp): 1776
  Promoter: SP1
  Cloning method: Gibson Cloning
  Sequencing primers: 5′ GGTACAGTGCAGGGGAAAGA
Resource information
  A portion of this plasmid was derived from a plasmid made by: pGL4.29 reporter vector (Promega)
Terms and licenses: Academic/Nonprofit Terms; Industry Terms: Not Available to Industry
How to cite: pLminP_Luc2P_RE32 was a gift from Ramnik Xavier (Addgene plasmid # 90374 ; http://n2t.net/addgene:90374 ; RRID:Addgene_90374)
